Addgene plasmid #146483: pAc5.1B-EGFP-DmGW182-M2-RBD-Cterm_H
Purpose: Insect Expression of DmGW182-M2-RBD-Cterm
Depositing lab: Elisa Izaurralde. Depositing organization: Max Planck Institute for Developmental Biology. Publication: The silencing domain of GW182 interacts with PABPC1 to promote translational repression and degradation of microRNA targets and is required for target release. Zekri L, Huntzinger E, Heimstadt S, Izaurralde E. Mol Cell Biol. 2009 Dec;29(23):6220-31. doi: 10.1128/MCB.01081-09. Epub 2009 Sep 21. PubMed 19797087.
Backbone
  Vector backbone: Unknown
  Vector type: Insect Expression
Growth in bacteria
  Bacterial resistance: Ampicillin, 100 μg/mL
  Growth temperature: 37°C
  Growth strain: DH5alpha
  Copy number: Low Copy
Gene/Insert
  Gene/Insert name: DmGW182-M2-RBD-Cterm
  Species: D. melanogaster (fly)
  Entrez Gene: gw (a.k.a. Dmel_CG31992, CG11484, CG31992, CG9905, Dmel\CG31992, GQ182, GW, GW182, Gw, Gw182, anon-EST:Posey205, dGW182, gw182)
  Cloning method: Unknown
Terms and licenses: Academic/Nonprofit Terms; Industry Terms: Not Available to Industry
Depositor comments: Plasmids from this collection were made available to the research community and donated after the lab closed. Please note that the sequence provided by the depositing laboratory may be theoretical/predicted or based on Sanger sequencing results. There may be discrepancies between sequencing results obtained by Addgene and the depositor sequence. If an Addgene verified sequence is not available, please contact before placing your order to request that our lab fully sequence the plasmid.
How to cite: pAc5.1B-EGFP-DmGW182-M2-RBD-Cterm_H was a gift from Elisa Izaurralde (Addgene plasmid # 146483 ; http://n2t.net/addgene:146483 ; RRID:Addgene_146483)
