[The description below was written by a language model from this plasmid's Addgene catalogue record and pLannotate feature annotations shown in this document.]
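Description:
pAc5.1B-EGFP-DmGW182-M2-RBD-Cterm_H is an insect-cell expression plasmid of about 7.2 kb for producing a GFP-tagged fragment of the Drosophila melanogaster GW182 protein (gene gw). The catalogue lists the backbone as unknown, although the name and annotated parts point to a pAc5.1-type vector. In bacteria it is maintained through a ColE1/pUC-family origin and selected with ampicillin via the β-lactamase gene and its own bla promoter. The record lists it as low copy, even though the annotated origin is of a type usually described as high copy. Short fragments of a tetracycline resistance gene and of SV40 large T antigen are also annotated; these are likely non-functional backbone remnants. No marker for selection in insect cells is annotated.

The expression cassette is driven by the Drosophila actin 5C (Ac5) promoter, which gives strong constitutive transcription in fly cell lines. Downstream lies an EGFP coding sequence followed almost immediately by a roughly 1.2 kb gw fragment, consistent with an N-terminal EGFP fusion. According to the construct name, this fragment corresponds to the M2, RBD and C-terminal regions of the protein, but the record does not give residue boundaries. A V5 epitope tag is annotated shortly after the insert; whether it is read in frame with the fusion or preceded by a stop codon cannot be determined from the table. An SV40 polyadenylation signal follows the cassette, annotated on the opposite strand.

The associated publication concerns the GW182 silencing domain, its interaction with PABPC1, and its role in translational repression and decay of microRNA targets. The plasmid therefore suits expression of this truncated protein in fly cells for localisation, interaction or domain-mapping studies. The depositor sequence may be theoretical rather than fully verified.
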