Features (pLannotate 1.2.2; 10 found; start..end, strand, type, name):
     56..2568    +  promoter       Ac5 promoter: Drosophila melanogaster actin 5C promoter
   2588..3304    +  CDS            EGFP: EGFP is a basic (constitutively fluorescent) green fluorescent protein published in 1996, derived from Aequorea victoria. It is reported to be a rapidly-maturing weak dimer with moderate acid sensitivity.
   3308..4489    +  CDS            gw (fragment): GAWKY_DROME - Also known as GW182 From Drosophila melanogaster (Fruit fly).
   4515..4556    +  CDS            V5 tag: epitope tag from simian virus 5
   4656..4790    -  polyA_signal   SV40 poly(A) signal: SV40 polyadenylation signal
   4813..4897    -  CDS            large T antigen (fragment): large T antigen from SV40 (simian virus 40)
   4898..5368    +  CDS            TcR (fragment): tetracycline efflux protein; tet; confers resistance to tetracycline
   5412..6000    -  rep_origin     ori: high-copy-number ColE1/pMB1/pBR322/pUC origin of replication
   6171..7031    -  CDS            AmpR: β-lactamase; bla; confers resistance to ampicillin, carbenicillin, and related antibiotics
   7032..7136    -  promoter       AmpR promoter: bla
>Addgene plasmid #146483 | pAc5.1B-EGFP-DmGW182-M2-RBD-Cterm_H | depositor full sequence | sequence record 288928 | Full Sequence
CTTCAAGGAATTAATTCTATATTCTAAAAACACAAATGATACTTCTAAAAAAAATCATGAATGGCATCAA
CTCTGAATCAAATCTTTGCAGATGCACCTACTTCTCATTTCCACTGTCACATCATTTTTCCAGATCTCGC
TGCCTGTTATGTGGCCCACAAACCAAGACACGTTTTATGGCCATTAAAGCTGGCTGATCGTCGCCAAACA
CCAAATACATATCAATATGTACATTCGAGAAAGAAGCGATCAAAGAAGCGTCTTCGGGCGAGTAGGAGAA
TGCGGAGGAGAAGGAGAACGAGCTGATCTAGTATCTCTCCACAATCCAATGCCAACTGACCAACTGGCCA
TATTCGGAGCAATTTGAAGCCAATTTCCATCGCCTGGCGATCGCTCCATTCTTGGCTATATGTTTTTCAC
CGTTCCCGGGGCCATTTTCAAAGACTCGTCGGTAAGATAAGATTGTGTCACTCGCTGTCTCTCTTCATTT
GTCGAAGAATGCTGAGGAATTTCGCGATGACGTCGGCGAGTATTTTGAAGAATGAGAATAATTTGTATTT
ATACGAAAATCAGTTAGTGGAATTTTCTACAAAAACATGTTATCTATAGATAATTTTGTTGCAAAATATG
TTGACTATGACAAAGATTGTATGTATATACCTTTAATGTATTCTCATTTTCTTATGTATTTATAATGGCA
ATGATGATACTGATGATATTTTAAGATGATGCCAGACCACAGGCTGATTTCTGCGTCTTTTGCCGAACGC
AGTGCATGTGCGGTTGTTGTTTTTTGGAATAGTTTCAATTTTCGGACTGTCCGCTTTGATTTCAGTTTCT
TGGCTTATTCAAAAAGCAAAGTAAAGCCAAAAAAGCGAGATGGCAATACCAAATGCGGCAAAACGGTAGT
GGAAGGAAAGGGGTGCGGGGCAGCGGAAGGAAGGGTGGGGCGGGGCGTGGCGGGGTCTGTGGCTGGGCGC
GACGTCACCGACGTTGGAGCCACTCCTTTGACCATGTGTGCGTGTGTGTATTATTCGTGTCTCGCCACTC
GCCGGTTGTTTTTTTCTTTTTATCTCGCTCTCTCTAGCGCCATCTCGTACGCATGCTCAACGCACCGCAT
GTTGCCGTGTCCTTTATGCGTCATTTTGGCTCGAAATAGGCAATTATTTAAACAAAGATTAGTCAACGAA
AACGCTAAAATAAATAAGTCTACAATATGGTTACTTATTGCCATGTGTGTGCAGCCAACGATAGCAACAA
AAGCAACAACACAGTGGCTTTCCCTCTTTCACTTTTTGTTTGCAAGCGCGTGCGAGCAAGACGGCACGAC
CGGCAAACGCAATTACGCTGACAAAGAGCAGACGAAGTTTTGGCCGAAAAACATCAAGGCGCCTGATACG
AATGCATTTGCAATAACAATTGCGATATTTAATATTGTTTATGAAGCTGTTTGACTTCAAAACACACAAA
AAAAAAAATAAAACAAATTATTTGAAAGAGAATTAGGAATCGGACAGCTTATCGTTACGGGCTAACAGCA
CACCGAGACGAAATAGCTTACCTGACGTCACAGCCTCTGGAAGAACTGCCGCCAAGCAGAGAGAGAGAGA
AAAAGAGGGAGAGCAGCTTAGACCGCATGTGCTTGTGTGTGAGGCGTCTCTCTCTTCGTCTCCTGTTTGC
GCAAACGCATAGACTGCACTGAGAAAATCGATTACCTATTTTTTATGAATGAATATTTGCACTATTACTA
TTCAAAACTATTAAGATAGCAATCACATTCAATAGCCAAATACTATACCACCTGAGCGATGCAACGAAAT
GATCAATTTGAGCAAAAATGCTGCATATTTAGGACGGCATCATTATAGAAATGCTTCTTGCTGTGTACTT
TTCTCTCGTCTGGCAGCTGTTTCGCCGTTATTGTTAAAACCGGCTTAAGTTAGGTGTGTTTTCTACGACT
AGTGATGCCCCTACTAGAAGATGTGTGTTGCACAAATGTCCCTGAATAACCAATTTGAAGTGCAGATAGC
AGTAAACGTAAGCTAATATGAATATTATTTAACTGTAATGTTTTAATATCGCTGGACATTACTAATAAAC
CCACTATAAACACATGTACATATGTATGTTTTGGCATACAATGAGTAGTTGGGGAAAAAATGTGTAAAAG
CACCGTGACCATCACAGCATAAAGATAACCAGCTGAAGTATCGAATATGAGTAACCCCCAAATTGAATCA
CATGCCGCAACTGATAGGACCCATGGAAGTACACTCTTCATGGCGATATACAAGACACACACAAGCACGA
ACACCCAGTTGCGGAGGAAATTCTCCGTAAATGAAAACCCAATCGGCGAACAATTCATACCCATATATGG
TAAAAGTTTTGAACGCGACTTGAGAGCGGAGAGCATTGCGGCTGATAAGGTTTTAGCGCTAAGCGGGCTT
TATAAAACGGGCTGCGGGACCAGTTTTCATATCACTACCGTTTGAGTTCTTGTGCTGTGTGGATACTCCT
CCCGACACAAAGCCGCTCCATCAGCCAGCAGTCGTCTAATCCAGAGACCCCGGATCGGGGTACCAACATG
GTGAGCAAGGGCGAGGAGCTGTTCACCGGGGTGGTGCCCATCCTGGTCGAGCTGGACGGCGACGTAAACG
GCCACAAGTTCAGCGTGTCCGGCGAGGGCGAGGGCGATGCCACCTACGGCAAGCTGACCCTGAAGTTCAT
CTGCACCACCGGCAAGCTGCCCGTGCCCTGGCCCACCCTCGTGACCACCCTGACCTACGGCGTGCAGTGC
TTCAGCCGCTACCCCGACCACATGAAGCAGCACGACTTCTTCAAGTCCGCCATGCCCGAAGGCTACGTCC
AGGAGCGCACCATCTTCTTCAAGGACGACGGCAACTACAAGACCCGCGCCGAGGTGAAGTTCGAGGGCGA
CACCCTGGTGAACCGCATCGAGCTGAAGGGCATCGACTTCAAGGAGGACGGCAACATCCTGGGGCACAAG
CTGGAGTACAACTACAACAGCCACAACGTCTATATCATGGCCGACAAGCAGAAGAACGGCATCAAGGTGA
ACTTCAAGATCCGCCACAACATCGAGGACGGCAGCGTGCAGCTCGCCGACCACTACCAGCAGAACACCCC
CATCGGCGACGGCCCCGTGCTGCTGCCCGACAACCACTACCTGAGCACCCAGTCCGCCCTGAGCAAAGAC
CCCAACGAGAAGCGCGATCACATGGTCCTGCTGGAGTTCGTGACCGCCGCCGGGATCACTCTCGGCATGG
ACGAGCTGTACAAGCCAAGCTTGAATTCTGCAGATATCCAGCACAGTGGCGGCCGCGCCAATACCGGTAA
AAATTCACCGACTGATTTACCGCCACTAAGTTTATCGTCGTCTACATGGAGTTTTAATCCAAACCAAAAT
TATCCGAGTCACAGTTGGTCTGACAATAGTCAACAATGTACCGCCACTTCGGAGCTTTGGACAAGCCCGC
TAAATAAATCATCGTCTCGAGGTCCCCCGCCAGGATTGACTGCCAATTCAAATAAATCTGCAAATAGTAA
TGCGTCAACGCCAACAACTATTACCGGAGGTGCGAATGGATGGTTACAGCCTCGAAGTGGCGGTGTTCAA
ACCACAAACACTAATTGGACAGGTGGTAACACCACTTGGGGCTCCAGTTGGTTGCTTTTGAAAAATCTAA
CAGCACAGATTGATGGTCCTACTTTGCGTACACTGTGTATGCAGCATGGGCCCCTTGTCAGCTTTCACCC
GTATTTGAACCAAGGAATTGCCTTATGTAAATATACTACTCGTGAGGAGGCGAACAAGGCGCAAATGGCG
TTAAACAACTGTGTCCTCGCCAACACCACAATATTTGCTGAATCTCCCAGCGAGAACGAGGTGCAAAGCA
TTATGCAGCACTTACCACAAACTCCTTCCTCTACAAGCTCTAGTGGAACTAGTGGTGGCAACGTCGGAGG
CGTCGGCACTTCAGCCAATAATGCAAACAGTGGTTCTGCAGCTTGTCTGTCCGGAAACAATAGCGGCAAC
GGAAACGGCAGCGCGAGCGGCGCCGGCAGCGGCAACAATGGCAACAGTAGCTGCAACAACAGTGCCGCCG
GGGGGGGCAGCAGCAGCAACAACACGATTACCACTGTAGCAAATTCGAATCTTGTTGGTTCTAGTGGCTC
TGTCTCAAATTCCTCTGGCGTTACTGCTAACTCTAGTACTGTTTCTGTAGTTAGTTGTACAGCGAGTGGG
AATTCCATAAATGGGGCAGGTACTGCAAACAGTTCTGGTTCAAAGAGTAGTGCAAACAATTTAGCTAGCG
GCCAGTCTAGCGCTTCTAACTTAACTAATAGCACCAATTCAACATGGCGACAAACTAGCCAAAACCAAGC
TCTTCAAAGTCAAAGCAGGCCATCAGGCAGAGAAGCTGACTTTGATTATATATCTCTCGTTTATTCCATT
GTTGATGATTAATCTAGAGGGCCCGCGGTTCGAAGGTAAGCCTATCCCTAACCCTCTCCTCGGTCTCGAT
TCTACGCGTACCGGTCATCATCACCATCACCATTGAGTTTAAACCCGCTGATCAGCCTCGACTGTGCCTT
CTAAGGCCTGAGCTCGCTGATCAGCCTCGATCGAGGATCCAGACATGATAAGATACATTGATGAGTTTGG
ACAAACCACAACTAGAATGCAGTGAAAAAAATGCTTTATTTGTGAAATTTGTGATGCTATTGCTTTATTT
GTAACCATTATAAGCTGCAATAAACAAGTTAACAACAACAATTGCATTCATTTTATGTTTCAGGTTCAGG
GGGAGGTGTGGGAGGTTTTTTAAAGCAAGTAAAACCTCTACAAATGTGGTATGGCTGATTATGATCAGTC
GACCGATGCCCTTGAGAGCCTTCAACCCAGTCAGCTCCTTCCGGTGGGCGCGGGGCATGACTATCGTCGC
CGCACTTATGACTGTCTTCTTTATCATGCAACTCGTAGGACAGGTGCCGGCAGCGCTCTGGGTCATTTTC
GGCGAGGACCGCTTTCGCTGGAGCGCGACGATGATCGGCCTGTCGCTTGCGGTATTCGGAATCTTGCACG
CCCTCGCTCAAGCCTTCGTCACTGGTCCCGCCACCAAACGTTTCGGCGAGAAGCAGGCCATTATCGCCGG
CATGGCGGCCGACGCGCTGGGCTACGTCTTGCTGGCGTTCGCGACGCGAGGCTGGATGGCCTTCCCCATT
ATGATTCTTCTCGCTTCCGGCGGCATCGGGATGCCCGCGTTGCAGGCCATGCTGTCCAGGCAGGTAGATG
ACGACCATCAGGGACAGCTTCAAGGATCGCTCGCGGCTCTTACCAGCCAGCAAAAGGCCAGGAACCGTAA
AAAGGCCGCGTTGCTGGCGTTTTTCCATAGGCTCCGCCCCCCTGACGAGCATCACAAAAATCGACGCTCA
AGTCAGAGGTGGCGAAACCCGACAGGACTATAAAGATACCAGGCGTTTCCCCCTGGAAGCTCCCTCGTGC
GCTCTCCTGTTCCGACCCTGCCGCTTACCGGATACCTGTCCGCCTTTCTCCCTTCGGGAAGCGTGGCGCT
TTCTCAATGCTCACGCTGTAGGTATCTCAGTTCGGTGTAGGTCGTTCGCTCCAAGCTGGGCTGTGTGCAC
GAACCCCCCGTTCAGCCCGACCGCTGCGCCTTATCCGGTAACTATCGTCTTGAGTCCAACCCGGTAAGAC
ACGACTTATCGCCACTGGCAGCAGCCACTGGTAACAGGATTAGCAGAGCGAGGTATGTAGGCGGTGCTAC
AGAGTTCTTGAAGTGGTGGCCTAACTACGGCTACACTAGAAGGACAGTATTTGGTATCTGCGCTCTGCTG
AAGCCAGTTACCTTCGGAAAAAGAGTTGGTAGCTCTTGATCCGGCAAACAAACCACCGCTGGTAGCGGTG
GTTTTTTTGTTTGCAAGCAGCAGATTACGCGCAGAAAAAAAGGATCTCAAGAAGATCCTTTGATCTTTTC
TACGGGGTCTGACGCTCAGTGGAACGAAAACTCACGTTAAGGGATTTTGGTCATGAGATTATCAAAAAGG
ATCTTCACCTAGATCCTTTTAAATTAAAAATGAAGTTTTAAATCAATCTAAAGTATATATGAGTAAACTT
GGTCTGACAGTTACCAATGCTTAATCAGTGAGGCACCTATCTCAGCGATCTGTCTATTTCGTTCATCCAT
AGTTGCCTGACTCCCCGTCGTGTAGATAACTACGATACGGGAGGGCTTACCATCTGGCCCCAGTGCTGCA
ATGATACCGCGAGACCCACGCTCACCGGCTCCAGATTTATCAGCAATAAACCAGCCAGCCGGAAGGGCCG
AGCGCAGAAGTGGTCCTGCAACTTTATCCGCCTCCATCCAGTCTATTAATTGTTGCCGGGAAGCTAGAGT
AAGTAGTTCGCCAGTTAATAGTTTGCGCAACGTTGTTGCCATTGCTGCAGGCATCGTGGTGTCACGCTCG
TCGTTTGGTATGGCTTCATTCAGCTCCGGTTCCCAACGATCAAGGCGAGTTACATGATCCCCCATGTTGT
GCAAAAAAGCGGTTAGCTCCTTCGGTCCTCCGATCGTTGTCAGAAGTAAGTTGGCCGCAGTGTTATCACT
CATGGTTATGGCAGCACTGCATAATTCTCTTACTGTCATGCCATCCGTAAGATGCTTTTCTGTGACTGGT
GAGTACTCAACCAAGTCATTCTGAGAATAGTGTATGCGGCGACCGAGTTGCTCTTGCCCGGCGTCAACAC
GGGATAATACCGCGCCACATAGCAGAACTTTAAAAGTGCTCATCATTGGAAAACGTTCTTCGGGGCGAAA
ACTCTCAAGGATCTTACCGCTGTTGAGATCCAGTTCGATGTAACCCACTCGTGCACCCAACTGATCTTCA
GCATCTTTTACTTTCACCAGCGTTTCTGGGTGAGCAAAAACAGGAAGGCAAAATGCCGCAAAAAAGGGAA
TAAGGGCGACACGGAAATGTTGAATACTCATACTCTTCCTTTTTCAATATTATTGAAGCATTTATCAGGG
TTATTGTCTCATGAGCGGATACATATTTGAATGTATTTAGAAAAATAAACAAATAGGGGTTCCGCGCACA
TTTCCCCGAAAAGTGCCACCTGACGTCTAAGAAACCATTATTATCATGACATTAACCTATAAAAATAGGC
GTATCACGAGGCCCTTTCGT
